>Addgene plasmid #70271 | pLV-tetO-Eomes | depositor full sequence | sequence record 126368 | pLV-tetO-Eomes sequence 10467 bps
GTCGACGGATCGGGAGATCTCCCGATCCCCTATGGTGCACTCTCAGTACAATCTGCTCTGATGCCGCATA
GTTAAGCCAGTATCTGCTCCCTGCTTGTGTGTTGGAGGTCGCTGAGTAGTGCGCGAGCAAAATTTAAGCT
ACAACAAGGCAAGGCTTGACCGACAATTGCATGAAGAATCTGCTTAGGGTTAGGCGTTTTGCGCTGCTTC
GCGATGTACGGGCCAGATATACGCGTTGACATTGATTATTGACTAGTTATTAATAGTAATCAATTACGGG
GTCATTAGTTCATAGCCCATATATGGAGTTCCGCGTTACATAACTTACGGTAAATGGCCCGCCTGGCTGA
CCGCCCAACGACCCCCGCCCATTGACGTCAATAATGACGTATGTTCCCATAGTAACGCCAATAGGGACTT
TCCATTGACGTCAATGGGTGGAGTATTTACGGTAAACTGCCCACTTGGCAGTACATCAAGTGTATCATAT
GCCAAGTACGCCCCCTATTGACGTCAATGACGGTAAATGGCCCGCCTGGCATTATGCCCAGTACATGACC
TTATGGGACTTTCCTACTTGGCAGTACATCTACGTATTAGTCATCGCTATTACCATGGTGATGCGGTTTT
GGCAGTACATCAATGGGCGTGGATAGCGGTTTGACTCACGGGGATTTCCAAGTCTCCACCCCATTGACGT
CAATGGGAGTTTGTTTTGGCACCAAAATCAACGGGACTTTCCAAAATGTCGTAACAACTCCGCCCCATTG
ACGCAAATGGGCGGTAGGCGTGTACGGTGGGAGGTCTATATAAGCAGCGCGTTTTGCCTGTACTGGGTCT
CTCTGGTTAGACCAGATCTGAGCCTGGGAGCTCTCTGGCTAACTAGGGAACCCACTGCTTAAGCCTCAAT
AAAGCTTGCCTTGAGTGCTTCAAGTAGTGTGTGCCCGTCTGTTGTGTGACTCTGGTAACTAGAGATCCCT
CAGACCCTTTTAGTCAGTGTGGAAAATCTCTAGCAGTGGCGCCCGAACAGGGACTTGAAAGCGAAAGGGA
AACCAGAGGAGCTCTCTCGACGCAGGACTCGGCTTGCTGAAGCGCGCACGGCAAGAGGCGAGGGGCGGCG
ACTGGTGAGTACGCCAAAAATTTTGACTAGCGGAGGCTAGAAGGAGAGAGATGGGTGCGAGAGCGTCAGT
ATTAAGCGGGGGAGAATTAGATCGCGATGGGAAAAAATTCGGTTAAGGCCAGGGGGAAAGAAAAAATATA
AATTAAAACATATAGTATGGGCAAGCAGGGAGCTAGAACGATTCGCAGTTAATCCTGGCCTGTTAGAAAC
ATCAGAAGGCTGTAGACAAATACTGGGACAGCTACAACCATCCCTTCAGACAGGATCAGAAGAACTTAGA
TCATTATATAATACAGTAGCAACCCTCTATTGTGTGCATCAAAGGATAGAGATAAAAGACACCAAGGAAG
CTTTAGACAAGATAGAGGAAGAGCAAAACAAAAGTAAGACCACCGCACAGCAAGCGGCCGCTGATCTTCA
GACCTGGAGGAGGAGATATGAGGGACAATTGGAGAAGTGAATTATATAAATATAAAGTAGTAAAAATTGA
ACCATTAGGAGTAGCACCCACCAAGGCAAAGAGAAGAGTGGTGCAGAGAGAAAAAAGAGCAGTGGGAATA
GGAGCTTTGTTCCTTGGGTTCTTGGGAGCAGCAGGAAGCACTATGGGCGCAGCGTCAATGACGCTGACGG
TACAGGCCAGACAATTATTGTCTGGTATAGTGCAGCAGCAGAACAATTTGCTGAGGGCTATTGAGGCGCA
ACAGCATCTGTTGCAACTCACAGTCTGGGGCATCAAGCAGCTCCAGGCAAGAATCCTGGCTGTGGAAAGA
TACCTAAAGGATCAACAGCTCCTGGGGATTTGGGGTTGCTCTGGAAAACTCATTTGCACCACTGCTGTGC
CTTGGAATGCTAGTTGGAGTAATAAATCTCTGGAACAGATTTGGAATCACACGACCTGGATGGAGTGGGA
CAGAGAAATTAACAATTACACAAGCTTAATACACTCCTTAATTGAAGAATCGCAAAACCAGCAAGAAAAG
AATGAACAAGAATTATTGGAATTAGATAAATGGGCAAGTTTGTGGAATTGGTTTAACATAACAAATTGGC
TGTGGTATATAAAATTATTCATAATGATAGTAGGAGGCTTGGTAGGTTTAAGAATAGTTTTTGCTGTACT
TTCTATAGTGAATAGAGTTAGGCAGGGATATTCACCATTATCGTTTCAGACCCACCTCCCAACCCCGAGG
GGACCCGACAGGCCCGAAGGAATAGAAGAAGAAGGTGGAGAGAGAGACAGAGACAGATCCATTCGATTAG
TGAACGGATCGGCACTGCGTGCGCCAATTCTGCAGACAAATGGCAGTATTCATCCACAATTTTAAAAGAA
AAGGGGGGATTGGGGGGTACAGTGCAGGGGAAAGAATAGTAGACATAATAGCAACAGACATACAAACTAA
AGAATTACAAAAACAAATTACAAAAATTCAAAATTTTCGGGTTTATTACAGGGACAGCAGAGATCCAGTT
TGGTTATCGAGTTTACCACTCCCTATCAGTGATAGAGAAAAGTGAAAGTCGAGTTTACCACTCCCTATCA
GTGATAGAGAAAAGTGAAAGTCGAGTTTACCACTCCCTATCAGTGATAGAGAAAAGTGAAAGTCGAGTTT
ACCACTCCCTATCAGTGATAGAGAAAAGTGAAAGTCGAGTTTACCACTCCCTATCAGTGATAGAGAAAAG
TGAAAGTCGAGTTTACCACTCCCTATCAGTGATAGAGAAAAGTGAAAGTCGAGTTTACCACTCCCTATCA
GTGATAGAGAAAAGTGAAAGTCGAGCTCGGTACCCGGGTCGAGTAGGCGTGTACGGTGGGAGGCCTATAT
AAGCAGAGCTCGTTTAGTGAACCGTCAGATCGCCTGGAGACGCCATCCACGCTGTTTTGACCTCCATAGA
AGACACCGGGACCGATCCAGCCTCCGCGGCCCCGAATTCGGCTTAAAGCATGCAGTTGGGAGAGCAGCTC
CTGGTGAGCTCGGTGAACCTGCCCGGCGCGCACTTCTACTCGCTGGAGAGTGCTCGCGGAGGAGGAGGAG
GAGGAGGCGGAGGAGGAGGGGGAGGCGGAGGGAGCGTCAGCCTCCTCCCCGGTGCTGCCCCCTCGCCCCA
GAGGCTGGACTTAGACAAAGCGTCCAAGAAGTTTCCGGGCAGTCTCCCGTGCCAGGCGGGGAGCGCAGAA
CCCGCAGGCGCCGGCGCGGGGGCCCCCGCGGCCATGCTCAGTGACGCGGACGCTGGGGACACCTTCGGGA
GCACCTCGGCGGTGGCCAAGCCCGGGCCCCCGGACGGCCGCAAGGGCTCCCCGTGCGCGGAGGAGGAGCT
GCCCTCCGCCGCCACCGCCGCGGCCACCGCGCGCTACTCCATGGACAGCCTGAGCTCCGAGCGCTACTAC
CTCCCGTCGCCGGGACCGCAGGGCTCCGAGCTCGCCGCGCCCTGCTCGCTCTTCCAGTACCCGGCGGCGG
CCGGAGCAGCCCACGGACCCGTGTACCCCGCGTCCAATGGCGCGCGCTACCCCTACGGCTCCATGCTGCC
CCCCGGTGGATTCCCCGCCGCCGTGTGCCCGCCCGCGAGGGCGCAGTTCGGCCCCGCTGCGGGTTCGGGG
AGCGGCGCTGGTAGCAGCGGCGGTGGTGCCGGCGGTCCTGGCGCCTATCCCTACGGCCAGGGTTCTCCGC
TCTACGGGCCATACGCCGGAACCTCAGCGGCCGGGTCTTGTGGAGGATTGGGGGGCCTAGGGGTGCCTGG
CTCCGGCTTCCGCGCCCACGTCTACCTGTGCAACCGGCCCCTATGGCTCAAATTCCACCGGCACCAAACT
GAGATGATCATCACCAAACAGGGCAGGCGCATGTTTCCTTTCTTGAGCTTCAACATAAACGGACTCAACC
CCACCGCCCACTACAATGTTTTCGTGGAAGTGGTTCTGGCCGACCCTAACCACTGGCGCTTCCAGGGGGG
CAAGTGGGTGACCTGCGGCAAAGCGGACAATAACATGCAGGGCAATAAGATGTACGTTCACCCAGAATCT
CCTAACACTGGCTCCCACTGGATGAGGCAGGAGATTTCCTTTGGGAAGTTAAAACTCACCAATAACAAAG
GTGCAAACAACAACAACACACAGATGATAGTGTTGCAGTCTCTGCACAAATACCAACCGAGGCTGCACAT
CGTGGAAGTGACAGAGGACGGTGTGGAGGACTTGAATGAACCTTCCAAGACTCAGACCTTCACCTTCTCA
GAGACACAGTTCATCGCTGTGACGGCCTACCAAAACACGGATATCACCCAGCTAAAGATCGACCATAACC
CCTTCGCCAAAGGCTTCCGGGACAACTACGATTCATCCCATCAGATTGTCCCTGGAGGTCGGTACGGCGT
TCAAAACTTCTTCCCGGTGCCCTTTGTCAACACTTTGCCTCAAGCCCGATATTATAACGGTGAGAGAACC
GTGCCACAGACCAACGGCCTCCTCTCACCCCAACAGAGCGAAGAGGTGGCCAACCCTCCCCAGCGGTGGC
TTGTCACGCCTGTCCAGCAACCTGTGACCAACAAGCTAGACATCGGTTCTTATGAATCTGAATATACTTC
CAGTACCTTGCTCCCATATGGTATTAAGTCCTTGCCCCTGCAGACATCCCATGCCCTGGGGTATTACCCT
GACCCGACCTTCCCTGCTATGGCAGGGTGGGGAGGCCGTGGCGCTTATCAGAGGAAGATGGCAGCTGGAC
TACCATGGACATCCAGAATGAGCCCACCTGTCTTCCCAGAAGATCAGCTTGCCAAGGAAAAAGTTAAAGA
AGAGATTAGTTCCTCCTGGATAGAGACTCCCCCCTCCATCAAGTCTCTAGACTCCAGCGACTCCGGGGTG
TACAACAGCGCTTGCAAGAGAAAGCGCCTGTCTCCCAGCACCCCCAGCAATGGAAACTCGCCCCCCATAA
AGTGTGAGGACATTAACACTGAAGAGTACAGTAAAGACACCTCCAAAGGCATGGGGGCTTATTATGCTTT
TTACACAAGTCCCTAGAAAAAGCCGAATTCGATATCAAGCTTATCGATAATCAACCTCTGGATTACAAAA
TTTGTGAAAGATTGACTGGTATTCTTAACTATGTTGCTCCTTTTACGCTATGTGGATACGCTGCTTTAAT
GCCTTTGTATCATGCTATTGCTTCCCGTATGGCTTTCATTTTCTCCTCCTTGTATAAATCCTGGTTGCTG
TCTCTTTATGAGGAGTTGTGGCCCGTTGTCAGGCAACGTGGCGTGGTGTGCACTGTGTTTGCTGACGCAA
CCCCCACTGGTTGGGGCATTGCCACCACCTGTCAGCTCCTTTCCGGGACTTTCGCTTTCCCCCTCCCTAT
TGCCACGGCGGAACTCATCGCCGCCTGCCTTGCCCGCTGCTGGACAGGGGCTCGGCTGTTGGGCACTGAC
AATTCCGTGGTGTTGTCGGGGAAATCATCGTCCTTTCCTTGGCTGCTCGCCTGTGTTGCCACCTGGATTC
TGCGCGGGACGTCCTTCTGCTACGTCCCTTCGGCCCTCAATCCAGCGGACCTTCCTTCCCGCGGCCTGCT
GCCGGCTCTGCGGCCTCTTCCGCGTCTTCGCCTTCGCCCTCAGACGAGTCGGATCTCCCTTTGGGCCGCC
TCCCCGCATCGATACCGTCGACCTCGAGACCTAGAAAAACATGGAGCAATCACAAGTAGCAATACAGCAG
CTACCAATGCTGATTGTGCCTGGCTAGAAGCACAAGAGGAGGAGGAGGTGGGTTTTCCAGTCACACCTCA
GGTACCTTTAAGACCAATGACTTACAAGGCAGCTGTAGATCTTAGCCACTTTTTAAAAGAAAAGGGGGGA
CTGGAAGGGCTAATTCACTCCCAACGAAGACAAGATATCCTTGATCTGTGGATCTACCACACACAAGGCT
ACTTCCCTGATTGGCAGAACTACACACCAGGGCCAGGGATCAGATATCCACTGACCTTTGGATGGTGCTA
CAAGCTAGTACCAGTTGAGCAAGAGAAGGTAGAAGAAGCCAATGAAGGAGAGAACACCCGCTTGTTACAC
CCTGTGAGCCTGCATGGGATGGATGACCCGGAGAGAGAAGTATTAGAGTGGAGGTTTGACAGCCGCCTAG
CATTTCATCACATGGCCCGAGAGCTGCATCCGGACTGTACTGGGTCTCTCTGGTTAGACCAGATCTGAGC
CTGGGAGCTCTCTGGCTAACTAGGGAACCCACTGCTTAAGCCTCAATAAAGCTTGCCTTGAGTGCTTCAA
GTAGTGTGTGCCCGTCTGTTGTGTGACTCTGGTAACTAGAGATCCCTCAGACCCTTTTAGTCAGTGTGGA
AAATCTCTAGCAGGGCCCGTTTAAACCCGCTGATCAGCCTCGACTGTGCCTTCTAGTTGCCAGCCATCTG
TTGTTTGCCCCTCCCCCGTGCCTTCCTTGACCCTGGAAGGTGCCACTCCCACTGTCCTTTCCTAATAAAA
TGAGGAAATTGCATCGCATTGTCTGAGTAGGTGTCATTCTATTCTGGGGGGTGGGGTGGGGCAGGACAGC
AAGGGGGAGGATTGGGAAGACAATAGCAGGCATGCTGGGGATGCGGTGGGCTCTATGGCTTCTGAGGCGG
AAAGAACCAGCTGGGGCTCTAGGGGGTATCCCC
[124 nt withheld, positions 6754-6877]
C
[91 nt withheld, positions 6879-6969]
A
[49 nt withheld, positions 6971-7019]
CCTTTGACGTTGGAGTCCACGTTCTTT
[37 nt withheld, positions 7047-7083]
ACCCTATCTCGGTCTATTCTTTTGATTTATAAGGGATTTTGCCGATTTCGGCCTATTGGTTAAAAAATGA
GCTGATTTAACAAAAATTTAACGCGAATTAATTCTGTGGAATGTGTGTCAGTTAGGGTGTGGAAAGTCCC
CAGGCTCCCCAGCAGGCAGAAGTATGCAAAGCATGCATCTCAATTAGTCAGCAACCAGGTGTGGAAAGTC
CCCAGGCTCCCCAGCAGGCAGAAGTATGCAAAGCATGCATCTCAATTAGTCAGCAACCATAGTCCCGCCC
CTAACTCCGCCCATCCCGCCCCTAACTCCGCCCAGTTCCGCCCATTCTCCGCCCCATGGCTGACTAATTT
TTTTTATTTATGCAGAGGCCGAGGCCGCCTCTGCCTCTGAGCTATTCCAGAAGTAGTGAGGAGGCTTTTT
TGGAGGCCTAGGCTTTTGCAAAAAGCTCCCGGGAGCTTGTATATCCATTTTCGGATCTGATCAGCACGTG
TTGACAATTAATCATCGGCATAGTATATCGGCATAGTATAATACGACAAGGTGAGGAACTAAACCATGGC
CAAGTTGACCAGTGCCGTTCCGGTGCTCACCGCGCGCGACGTCGCCGGAGCGGTCGAGTTCTGGACCGAC
CGGCTCGGGTTCTCCCGGGACTTCGTGGAGGACGACTTCGCCGGTGTGGTCCGGGACGACGTGACCCTGT
TCATCAGCGCGGTCCAGGACCAGGTGGTGCCGGACAACACCCTGGCCTGGGTGTGGGTGCGCGGCCTGGA
CGAGCTGTACGCCGAGTGGTCGGAGGTCGTGTCCACGAACTTCCGGGACGCCTCCGGGCCGGCCATGACC
GAGATCGGCGAGCAGCCGTGGGGGCGGGAGTTCGCCCTGCGCGACCCGGCCGGCAACTGCGTGCACTTCG
TGGCCGAGGAGCAGGACTGACACGTGCTACGAGATTTCGATTCCACCGCCGCCTTCTATGAAAGGTTGGG
CTTCGGAATCGTTTTCCGGGACGCCGGCTGGATGATCCTCCAGCGCGGGGATCTCATGCTGGAGTTCTTC
GCCCACCCCAACTTGTTTATTGCAGCTTATAATGGTTACAAATAAAGCAATAGCATCACAAATTTCACAA
ATAAAGCATTTTTTTCACTGCATTCTAGTTGTGGTTTGTCCAAACTCATCAATGTATCTTATCATGTCTG
TATACCGTCGACCTCTAGCTAGAGCTTGGCGTAATCATGGTCATAGCTGTTTCCTGTGTGAAATTGTTAT
CCGCTCACAATTCCACACAACATACGAGCCGGAAGCATAAAGTGTAAAGCCTGGGGTGCCTAATGAGTGA
GCTAACTCACATTAATTGCGTTGCGCTCACTGCCCGCTTTCCAGTCGGGAAACCTGTCGTGCCAGCTGCA
TTAATGAATCGGCCAACGCGCGGGGAGAGGCGGTTTGCGTATTGGGCGCTCTTCCGCTTCCTCGCTCACT
GACTCGCTGCGCTCGGTCGTTCGGCTGCGGCGAGCGGTATCAGCTCACTCAAAGGCGGTAATACGGTTAT
CCACAGAATCAGGGGATAACGCAGGAAAGAACATGTGAGCAAAAGGCCAGCAAAAGGCCAGGAACCGTAA
AAAGGCCGCGTTGCTGGCGTTTTTCCATAGGCTCCGCCCCCCTGACGAGCATCACAAAAATCGACGCTCA
AGTCAGAGGTGGCGAAACCCGACAGGACTATAAAGATACCAGGCGTTTCCCCCTGGAAGCTCCCTCGTGC
GCTCTCCTGTTCCGACCCTGCCGCTTACCGGATACCTGTCCGCCTTTCTCCCTTCGGGAAGCGTGGCGCT
TTCTCATAGCTCACGCTGTAGGTATCTCAGTTCGGTGTAGGTCGTTCGCTCCAAGCTGGGCTGTGTGCAC
GAACCCCCCGTTCAGCCCGACCGCTGCGCCTTATCCGGTAACTATCGTCTTGAGTCCAACCCGGTAAGAC
ACGACTTATCGCCACTGGCAGCAGCCACTGGTAACAGGATTAGCAGAGCGAGGTATGTAGGCGGTGCTAC
AGAGTTCTTGAAGTGGTGGCCTAACTACGGCTACACTAGAAGAACAGTATTTGGTATCTGCGCTCTGCTG
AAGCCAGTTACCTTCGGAAAAAGAGTTGGTAGCTCTTGATCCGGCAAACAAACCACCGCTGGTAGCGGTG
GTTTTTTTGTTTGCAAGCAGCAGATTACGCGCAGAAAAAAAGGATCTCAAGAAGATCCTTTGATCTTTTC
TACGGGGTCTGACGCTCAGTGGAACGAAAACTCACGTTAAGGGATTTTGGTCATGAGATTATCAAAAAGG
ATCTTCACCTAGATCCTTTTAAATTAAAAATGAAGTTTTAAATCAATCTAAAGTATATATGAGTAAACTT
GGTCTGACAGTTACCAATGCTTAATCAGTGAGGCACCTATCTCAGCGATCTGTCTATTTCGTTCATCCAT
AGTTGCCTGACTCCCCGTCGTGTAGATAACTACGATACGGGAGGGCTTACCATCTGGCCCCAGTGCTGCA
ATGATACCGCGAGACCCACGCTCACCGGCTCCAGATTTATCAGCAATAAACCAGCCAGCCGGAAGGGCCG
AGCGCAGAAGTGGTCCTGCAACTTTATCCGCCTCCATCCAGTCTATTAATTGTTGCCGGGAAGCTAGAGT
AAGTAGTTCGCCAGTTAATAGTTTGCGCAACGTTGTTGCCATTGCTACAGGCATCGTGGTGTCACGCTCG
TCGTTTGGTATGGCTTCATTCAGCTCCGGTTCCCAACGATCAAGGCGAGTTACATGATCCCCCATGTTGT
GCAAAAAAGCGGTTAGCTCCTTCGGTCCTCCGATCGTTGTCAGAAGTAAGTTGGCCGCAGTGTTATCACT
CATGGTTATGGCAGCACTGCATAATTCTCTTACTGTCATGCCATCCGTAAGATGCTTTTCTGTGACTGGT
GAGTACTCAACCAAGTCATTCTGAGAATAGTGTATGCGGCGACCGAGTTGCTCTTGCCCGGCGTCAATAC
GGGATAATACCGCGCCACATAGCAGAACTTTAAAAGTGCTCATCATTGGAAAACGTTCTTCGGGGCGAAA
ACTCTCAAGGATCTTACCGCTGTTGAGATCCAGTTCGATGTAACCCACTCGTGCACCCAACTGATCTTCA
GCATCTTTTACTTTCACCAGCGTTTCTGGGTGAGCAAAAACAGGAAGGCAAAATGCCGCAAAAAAGGGAA
TAAGGGCGACACGGAAATGTTGAATACTCATACTCTTCCTTTTTCAATATTATTGAAGCATTTATCAGGG
TTATTGTCTCATGAGCGGATACATATTTGAATGTATTTAGAAAAATAAACAAATAGGGGTTCCGCGCACA
TTTCCCCGAAAAGTGCCACCTGAC
Features (pLannotate 1.2.2; 32 found; start..end, strand, type, name):
     31..83      -  misc_feature   bom (fragment): basis of mobility region from pBR322
    238..617     +  enhancer       CMV enhancer: human cytomegalovirus immediate early enhancer
    618..817     +  promoter       CMV promoter: human cytomegalovirus (CMV) immediate early promoter
    835..1015    +  LTR            5' LTR (truncated): truncated 5' long terminal repeat (LTR) from HIV-1
   1062..1187    +  misc_feature   HIV-1 Ψ: packaging signal of human immunodeficiency virus type 1
   1171..1534    +  CDS            HIV-1 gag (fragment): gag protein from human immunodeficiency virus 1; gag
   1680..1913    +  misc_feature   RRE: The Rev response element (RRE) of HIV-1 allows for Rev-dependent mRNA export from the nucleus to the cytoplasm.
   2290..2390    +  CDS            Rev (fragment): human immunodeficiency virus 1 (HIV-1) Rev protein; rev; enhances nuclear export of unspliced and incompletely spliced viral mRNAs
   2440..2557    +  misc_feature   cPPT/CTS: central polypurine tract and central termination sequence of HIV-1
   2610..2880    +  protein_bind   tetracycline response element: contains seven copies of the tetracycline operator tetO tetracycline repressor TetR
   2891..2908    +  misc_feature   MCS (fragment): pUC18/19 multiple cloning site
   2913..2950    +  promoter       minimal CMV promoter: human cytomegalovirus (CMV) immediate early promoter
   3060..5123    +  CDS            Eomes: EOMES_MOUSE - Also known as Tbr2. Experimental evidence at protein level: Swiss-Prot protein existence level 1. Functions as a transcriptional activator playing a crucial role during development. Functions in trophoblast differentiation and later in gastrulation, regulating both mesoderm delamination and endoderm specification. Plays a role in brain development being required for the specification and the proliferation of the intermediate progenitor cells and their progeny in the cerebral cortex. Also involved in the differentiation of CD8+ T-cells during immune response regulating the express
   5135..5159    +  misc_feature   MCS (fragment): pBluescript multiple cloning site
   5159..5747    +  misc_feature   WPRE: woodchuck hepatitis virus posttranscriptional regulatory element
   5684..6265    +  CDS            nef (fragment): NEF_HV1H2 - Experimental evidence at protein level: Swiss-Prot protein existence level 1. Extracellular Nef protein targets CD4(+) T-lymphocytes for apoptosis by interacting with CXCR4 surface receptors. From Human immunodeficiency virus type 1 group M subtype B (isolate HXB2) (HIV-1).
   6272..6452    +  LTR            5' LTR (truncated): truncated 5' long terminal repeat (LTR) from HIV-1
   6484..6708    +  polyA_signal   bGH poly(A) signal: bovine growth hormone polyadenylation signal
   6712..6733    +  promoter       SV40 promoter (fragment): SV40 enhancer and early promoter
   6754..7182    +  rep_origin     f1 ori (sequence partly withheld): f1 bacteriophage origin of replication; arrow indicates direction of (+) strand synthesis
   7196..7525    +  promoter       SV40 promoter: SV40 enhancer and early promoter
   7573..7620    +  promoter       EM7 promoter: synthetic bacterial promoter&nbsp
   7639..8013    +  CDS            BleoR: antibiotic-binding protein; Sh ble from Streptoalloteichus hindustanus; confers resistance to bleomycin, phleomycin, and Zeocin™
   8023..8148    +  CDS            ble (fragment): BLE_KLEPN - Experimental evidence at protein level: Swiss-Prot protein existence level 1. Binding protein with a strong affinity to the bleomycin family of antibiotics. Binds to CL990; an antimitotic-antibiotic compound. From Klebsiella pneumoniae.
   8143..8264    +  polyA_signal   SV40 poly(A) signal: SV40 polyadenylation signal
   8337..8353    -  protein_bind   lac operator: The lac repressor binds to the lac operator to inhibit transcription in E. coli. This inhibition can be relieved by adding lactose or isopropyl-β-D-thiogalactopyranoside (IPTG). lac repressor encoded by lacI
   8361..8391    -  promoter       lac promoter: promoter for the E. coli lac operon
   8406..8427    -  protein_bind   CAP binding site: CAP binding activates transcription in the presence of cAMP. E. coli catabolite activator protein
   8440..8532    -  CDS            lacI (fragment): lac repressor; lacI; The lac repressor binds to the lac operator to inhibit transcription in E. coli. This inhibition can be relieved by adding lactose or isopropyl-β-D-thiogalactopyranoside (IPTG).
   8715..9303    -  rep_origin     ori: high-copy-number ColE1/pMB1/pBR322/pUC origin of replication
   9474..10334   -  CDS            AmpR: β-lactamase; bla; confers resistance to ampicillin, carbenicillin, and related antibiotics
  10335..10439   -  promoter       AmpR promoter: bla
