[The description below was written by a language model from this plasmid's Addgene catalogue record and pLannotate feature annotations shown in this document.]
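Description:
pLV-tetO-Eomes is an HIV-1-based lentiviral transfer plasmid of about 10.5 kb for tetracycline/doxycycline-dependent expression of mouse Eomes (eomesodermin, also called Tbr2). It was built on the pLV-tetO backbone, which was obtained by excising the Oct4 cDNA from pLV-tetO-Oct4 with EcoRI. In bacteria it replicates from a high-copy ColE1/pUC-type origin and is selected with ampicillin through the AmpR β-lactamase gene; an f1 origin is also present. Outside the viral region, the backbone carries an SV40/EM7-driven BleoR (Zeocin resistance) cassette with an SV40 poly(A) signal. Because this cassette lies downstream of the 3′ LTR, it would not be packaged into the viral genome.

The viral genome is transcribed from a CMV enhancer/promoter fused to a truncated 5′ LTR, an arrangement typical of Tat-independent vector designs. It contains the Ψ packaging signal with a partial gag sequence, the RRE for Rev-dependent nuclear export, and the cPPT/CTS. The expression cassette consists of a tetracycline response element with seven tetO copies coupled to a minimal CMV promoter, driving the Eomes coding sequence. A WPRE follows to enhance transcript expression, then the 3′ LTR and a bGH poly(A) signal. The Eomes cDNA was amplified from an Eomes-ER fusion plasmid, with the ER portion replaced by a stop codon, so the product is untagged. Induction requires a tetracycline-controlled transactivator such as rtTA, which this plasmid does not encode and which must be supplied separately. Eomes is a T-box transcriptional activator involved in trophoblast differentiation, and the associated publication concerns direct induction of trophoblast stem cells from murine fibroblasts.
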