Addgene plasmid #70271: pLV-tetO-Eomes
Purpose: Lentiviral plasmid for tetracycline/doxycycline dependent expression of murine Eomes
Depositing lab: Hubert Schorle. Depositing organization: Universitaetsklinikum Bonn. Publication: Direct Induction of Trophoblast Stem Cells from Murine Fibroblasts. Kubaczka C, Senner CE, Cierlitza M, Arauzo-Bravo MJ, Kuckenberg P, Peitz M, Hemberger M, Schorle H. Cell Stem Cell. 2015 Sep 22. pii: S1934-5909(15)00360-4. doi: 10.1016/j.stem.2015.08.005. PubMed 26412560.
Backbone
  Vector backbone: pLV-tetO
  Backbone manufacturer: Hochedlinger Lab (Stadtfeld et al Cell Stem Cell. 2008 Mar 6. 2(3):230-40.)
  Backbone size w/o insert (bp): 8370
  Total vector size (bp): 10467
Growth in bacteria
  Bacterial resistance: Ampicillin, 100 μg/mL
  Growth temperature: 37°C
  Growth strain: NEB Stable
  Copy number: High Copy
Gene/Insert
  Gene/Insert name: Eomes (alt name: eomesodermin homolog (Xenopus laevis))
  Species: M. musculus (mouse)
  GenBank ID: NM_001164789
  Entrez Gene: Eomes (a.k.a. TBR-2, Tbr2)
  Promoter: tetO
  Cloning method: Restriction Enzyme; 5′ cloning site EcoRI (destroyed during cloning); 3′ cloning site EcoRI (not destroyed)
  Sequencing primers: 5′ CMV-Promoter F: ACGCCATCCACGCTGTTTTGACCT; 3′ WPRE-R: CATAGCGTAAAAGGAGCAACA
Resource information
  A portion of this plasmid was derived from a plasmid made by: cDNA sequence of Eomes was amplified from pCAG-EomesoER-IP (Niwa et al., 2005), kindly provided by H. Niwa (RIKEN Center for Developmental Biology), substituting the ER with a stop-codon and sub-cloned into the pLV-tetO vector via the EcoRI site.
Terms and licenses: Academic/Nonprofit Terms; Industry Terms: Not Available to Industry
Depositor comments: The pLV-tetO vector backbone was obtained through EcoRI mediated excision of Oct4 cDNA from pLV-tetO-Oct4 (Stadtfeld et al., 2008, addgene Plasmid #19766), kindly provided by K. Hochedlinger (Harvard University).
How to cite: pLV-tetO-Eomes was a gift from Hubert Schorle (Addgene plasmid # 70271 ; http://n2t.net/addgene:70271 ; RRID:Addgene_70271)
