>Addgene plasmid #70271 | pLV-tetO-Eomes | addgene partial sequence | sequence record 129857 | LNCX 5'-AGCTCGTTTAGTGAACCGTCAGATC-3'
ATAGAAGACACCGGGACCGATCCAGCCTCCGCGGCCCCGAATTCGGCTTAAAGCATGCAGTTGGGAGAGC
AGCTCCTGGTGAGCTCGGTGAACCTGCCCGGCGCGCACTTCTACTCGCTGGAGAGTGCTCGCGGAGGAGG
AGGAGGAGGAGGCGGAGGAGGAGGGGGAGGCGGAGGGAGCGTCAGCCTCCTCCCCGGTGCTGCCCCCTCG
CCCCAGAGGCTGGACTTAGACAAAGCGTCCAAGAAGTTTCCGGGCAGTCTCCCGTGCCAGGCGGGGAGCG
CAGAACCCGCAGGCGCCGGCGCGGGGGCCCCCGCGGCCATGCTCAGTGACGCGGACGCTGGGGACACCTT
CGGGAGCACCTCGGCGGTGGCCAAGCCCGGGCCCCCGGACGGCCGCAAGGGCTCCCCGTGCGCGGAGGAG
GAGCTGCCCTCCGCCGCCACCGCCGCGGCCACCGCGCGCTACTCCATGGACAGCCTGAGCTCCGAGCGCT
ACTACCTCCCGTCGCCGGGACCGCAGGGCTCCGAGCTCGCCGCGCCCTGCTCGCTCTTCCAGTACCCGGC
GGCGGCCGGAGCAGCCCACGGACCCGTGTACCCCGCGTCCAATGGCGCGCGCTACCCCTACGGCTCCATG
CTGCCCCCCGGTGGATTCCCCGCCGCCGTGTGCCCGCCCGCGAGGGCGCAGTTCGGCCCCGCTGCGGGTT
CGGGGAGCGGCGCTGGTAGCA
