>Addgene plasmid #70271 | pLV-tetO-Eomes | addgene partial sequence | sequence record 129860 | WPRE-R 5'-CATAGCGTAAAAGGAGCAACA-3'
ATTTTGTAATCCAGAGGTTGATTATCGATAAGCTTGATATCGAATTCGGCTTTTTCTAGGGACTTGTGTA
AAAAGCATAATAAGCCCCCATGCCTTTGGAGGTGTCTTTACTGTACTCTTCAGTGTTAATGTCCTCACAC
TTTATGGGGGGCGAGTTTCCATTGCTGGGGGTGCTGGGAGACAGGCGCTTTCTCTTGCAAGCGCTGTTGT
ACACCCCGGAGTCGCTGGAGTCTAGAGACTTGATGGAGGGGGGAGTCTCTATCCAGGAGGAACTAATCTC
TTCTTTAACTTTTTCCTTGGCAAGCTGATCTTCTGGGAAGACAGGTGGGCTCATTCTGGATGTCCATGGT
AGTCCAGCTGCCATCTTCCTCTGATAAGCGCCACGGCCTCCCCACCCTGCCATAGCAGGGAAGGTCGGGT
CAGGGTAATACCCCAGGGCATGGGATGTCTGCAGGGGCAAGGACTTAATACCATATGGGAGCAAGGTACT
GGAAGTATATTCAGATTCATAAGAACCGATGTCTAGCTTGTTGGTCACAGGTTGCTGGACAGGCGTGACA
AGCCACCGCTGGGGAGGGTTGGCCACCTCTTCGCTCTGTTGGGGTGAGAGGAGGCCGTTGGTCTGTGGCA
CGGTTCTCTCACCGTTATAATATCGGGCTTGAGGCAAAGTGTTGACAAAGGGCACCGGGAAGAAGTTTTG
AACGCCGTACCGACCTCCAGG
